>Addgene plasmid #205275 | pMSSM97: pCMV-HA-NLS-SpuFz1-E498R | addgene full sequence | sequence record 404727 | Addgene NGS Result
CGTTACATAACTTACGGTAAATGGCCCGCCTGGCTGACCGCCCAACGACCCCCGCCCATTGACGTCAATA
ATGACGTATGTTCCCATAGTAACGCCAATAGGGACTTTCCATTGACGTCAATGGGTGGAGTATTTACGGT
AAACTGCCCACTTGGCAGTACATCAAGTGTATCATATGCCAAGTACGCCCCCTATTGACGTCAATGACGG
TAAATGGCCCGCCTGGCATTATGCCCAGTACATGACCTTATGGGACTTTCCTACTTGGCAGTACATCTAC
GTATTAGTCATCGCTATTACCATGGTGATGCGGTTTTGGCAGTACATCAATGGGCGTGGATAGCGGTTTG
ACTCACGGGGATTTCCAAGTCTCCACCCCATTGACGTCAATGGGAGTTTGTTTTGGCACCAAAATCAACG
GGACTTTCCAAAATGTCGTAACAACTCCGCCCCATTGACGCAAATGGGCGGTAGGCGTGTACGGTGGGAG
GTCTATATAAGCAGAGCTGGTTTAGTGAACCGTCAGATCCGCTAGCGCTACCGGACTCAGATCGCCACCA
TGTACCCCTACGACGTGCCAGACTACGCCCCTGCGGCAAAAAAGAAAAAGTTGGACGGCGGCTCTGGCGG
CGGAGGATCTGGCGGAGGTGGAAGCGGAGGACCGCCTAAGAAGAAGCAGAAGCTGGAACGGCTGAAGAAA
CTGGACAAGCCCACACTGCACACCTGTAACAAGACCAGCTTCGCCAAGGCCTTCCTGCCTAACGAGACAT
ACCGGCAGCGGCTGCTGGACTATATCGCCATCATTCACCAGCTGGCCGACCACGCCTCTCACGCCCTGAA
GTTTTACATCCTGAGCACCTCCACCAGCAGCTTCCCTGTGGTGCACGAGGATACCATCGAGGCCATCCTG
TACCTGCTGAACAAGGGCGAAGCCTGGCATCCCAGAAAAGAGGCCAAGAAGGCCTGGCGGGATTGCCTGC
TGCCTTACGTGCAGAGATACTGCCAGATCGTGGGCTTCATTCACCCCAACCTGAGAGGCGAGCAGCAGAG
CATCAACTACCTGACCGTGTCCATGATGACCAACCTGAAAGTGAACGTGCAAGAGCACTTCATGCAGATG
CTGCTGCGGTACATCAATCTGCGCTTCGACGTGAAGGGCCAGAAGCAGAGACTGCCTCCTAAGAGCGACG
CCCGCAAGGCCTTTTTCACCCGGCTGAGATACCTGAAGTCCGTGTTCCTGTTCGACGTGGTGCCCGAGCT
GGAATTCCTGGACGATCTGACCCCTCTGGAAAGCGAGGTGCTGGAAGAGATCTGGTCCCTGGACCTGCCT
TTTCTGCCCAACGATCCTCTGGCCTACGCCATCGTGGCCGATCCTATGAGCTTCTTCCCAGCCTACTGCA
AGCTGAGCGGCCTGTACGAGCAGTACGGCTTCCAGCGGTTTAGCGCCATTCCTCTGCGGAGAAGCCTGAT
CCAGTCTCACGTGCGGATCGACACCATCATCCTGTATCAGCACATCCTGTGCATCACCAGACGGGACGCC
GAGACAGTGGAAAAGGACGACCTGTGGATGAGAGTGTGCAACCTGTGCACCAAAGCCTTCCGGTCCAGAT
GCGGCATGCACTTCGAGGGCAGCATCACAACAGATGGCGCCAGCGTGTCCGTGTACCTGAAACACCCTGA
GGCCGATAAGTACGGCAAGAGAGGCGCCAGAAAGTCCGCCAATACTGTGGCCGCCGAAGTGAAGGCCCTG
TACGTGGAAAACAACCTGCCTGCCTGTAGAGCCGCCGAGAACGTGGTGGTCATCGACCCCAACAAGCGGG
ATATCCTGTACTGCCAGGACAGCAACGGCACCACCTTCAGATACACCGCCAACCAGAGAGCCGTGGAAAC
CGGCAGCAGAAGATTCGCCAAGCGGCGGGAAGCCATGAAGGAAGAAGCCGGCGTTGACCTGATCGAGAGC
AGAATCCCTAGCCACAAGACCATGAACCTGATGGACTTCACCAGATACCTGCTCGTGCGGAGAGCCGACT
GGGACAGACGGAAAGAGTTCTACTCTCACCCCGCTCACACCCGGTGGAAGTGGCACAGCTTCATCAACCG
GCAGAAGTCCGAGAGCGACCTGATCAGCAACATGCGGAACAAATACGGCCGCAACTTCACCGTGGTCATG
GGCGATTGGAGCGACGCTGGAAGAACCGCCAGATTCCAGACCAGCAGCAAGACCAAAGGCTGGCGGACCC
TGTTCAAGCGGAACCGGATCGATTGCTTCCTGCTGGACGAGTACAAGACCTCCAGCGTGTGCCCTAGATG
CAGCAGCAGCGAGTTCGTGGAAAAGAAGTTCAAGACCCGGCCTCACAGCAGACCCTGGCGAAGAAGAGAG
GGCAAGATCGAGAAGGTGCACGGCCTGCTGGGCTGCACCAATCCTAATTGTCTGCAGCAGGCCTGGACCA
GCGGCATGAGATACTGGAACCGGGACATGCTGAGCACATGCAACATGCTGCTGATCGTGCGGTCCATGCT
GGATGGCCATGGCAGACCTGAGGTGTTCTCTAGATCTGTGCCTGCCGTGGCCTGACTAGCATAACCCCTT
GGGGCGCACTCCTCAGGTGCAGGCTGCCTATCAGAAGGTGGTGGCTGGTGTGGCCAATGCCCTGGCTCAC
AAATACCACTGAGATCTTTTTCCCTCTGCCAAAAATTATGGGGACATCATGAAGCCCCTTGAGCATCTGA
CTTCTGGCTAATAAAGGAAATTTATTTTCATTGCAATAGTGTGTTGGAATTTTTTGTGTCTCTCACTCGG
AAGGACATATGGGAGGGCAAATCATTTAAAACATCAGAATGAGTATTTGGTTTAGAGTTTGGCAACATAT
GCCCATATGCTGGCTGCCATGAACAAAGGTTGGCTATAAAGAGGTCATCAGTATATGAAACAGCCCCCTG
CTGTCCATTCCTTATTCCATAGAAAAGCCTTGACTTGAGGTTAGATTTTTTTTATATTTTGTTTTGTGTT
ATTTTTTTCTTTAACATCCCTAAAATTTTCCTTACATGTTTTACTAGCCAGATTTTTCCTCCTCTCCTGA
CTACTCCCAGTCATAGCTGTCCCTCTTCTCTTATGGAGATCCCTCGACCTGCAGCCCAAGCTTGGCGTAA
TCATGGTCATAGCTGTTTCCTGTGTGAAATTGTTATCCGCTCACAATTCCACACAACATACGAGCCGGAA
GCATAAAGTGTAAAGCCTGGGGTGCCTAATGAGTGAGCTAACTCACATTAATTGCGTTGCGCTCACTGCC
CGCTTTCCAGTCGGGAAACCTGTCGTGCCAGCGGATCCGCATCTCAATTAGTCAGCAACCATAGTCCCGC
CCCTAACTCCGCCCATCCCGCCCCTAACTCCGCCCAGTTCCGCCCATTCTCCGCCCCATGGCTGACTAAT
TTTTTTTATTTATGCAGAGGCCGAGGCCGCCTCGGCCTCTGAGCTATTCCAGAAGTAGTGAGGAGGCTTT
TTTGGAGGCCTAGGCTTTTGCAAAAAGCTAACTTGTTTATTGCAGCTTATAATGGTTACAAATAAAGCAA
TAGCATCACAAATTTCACAAATAAAGCATTTTTTTCACTGCATTCTAGTTGTGGTTTGTCCAAACTCATC
AATGTATCTTATCATGTCTGGATCCGCTGCATTAATGAATCGGCCAACGCGCGGGGAGAGGCGGTTTGCG
TATTGGGCGCTCTTCCGCTTCCTCGCTCACTGACTCGCTGCGCTCGGTCGTTCGGCTGCGGCGAGCGGTA
TCAGCTCACTCAAAGGCGGTAATACGGTTATCCACAGAATCAGGGGATAACGCAGGAAAGAACATGTGAG
CAAAAGGCCAGCAAAAGGCCAGGAACCGTAAAAAGGCCGCGTTGCTGGCGTTTTTCCATAGGCTCCGCCC
CCCTGACGAGCATCACAAAAATCGACGCTCAAGTCAGAGGTGGCGAAACCCGACAGGACTATAAAGATAC
CAGGCGTTTCCCCCTGGAAGCTCCCTCGTGCGCTCTCCTGTTCCGACCCTGCCGCTTACCGGATACCTGT
CCGCCTTTCTCCCTTCGGGAAGCGTGGCGCTTTCTCATAGCTCACGCTGTAGGTATCTCAGTTCGGTGTA
GGTCGTTCGCTCCAAGCTGGGCTGTGTGCACGAACCCCCCGTTCAGCCCGACCGCTGCGCCTTATCCGGT
AACTATCGTCTTGAGTCCAACCCGGTAAGACACGACTTATCGCCACTGGCAGCAGCCACTGGTAACAGGA
TTAGCAGAGCGAGGTATGTAGGCGGTGCTACAGAGTTCTTGAAGTGGTGGCCTAACTACGGCTACACTAG
AAGAACAGTATTTGGTATCTGCGCTCTGCTGAAGCCAGTTACCTTCGGAAAAAGAGTTGGTAGCTCTTGA
TCCGGCAAACAAACCACCGCTGGTAGCGGTGGTTTTTTTGTTTGCAAGCAGCAGATTACGCGCAGAAAAA
AAGGATCTCAAGAAGATCCTTTGATCTTTTCTACGGGGTCTGACGCTCAGTGGAACGAAAACTCACGTTA
AGGGATTTTGGTCATGAGATTATCAAAAAGGATCTTCACCTAGATCCTTTTAAATTAAAAATGAAGTTTT
AAATCAATCTAAAGTATATATGAGTAAACTTGGTCTGACAGTTACCAATGCTTAATCAGTGAGGCACCTA
TCTCAGCGATCTGTCTATTTCGTTCATCCATAGTTGCCTGACTCCCCGTCGTGTAGATAACTACGATACG
GGAGGGCTTACCATCTGGCCCCAGTGCTGCAATGATACCGCGAGACCCACGCTCACCGGCTCCAGATTTA
TCAGCAATAAACCAGCCAGCCGGAAGGGCCGAGCGCAGAAGTGGTCCTGCAACTTTATCCGCCTCCATCC
AGTCTATTAATTGTTGCCGGGAAGCTAGAGTAAGTAGTTCGCCAGTTAATAGTTTGCGCAACGTTGTTGC
CATTGCTACAGGCATCGTGGTGTCACGCTCGTCGTTTGGTATGGCTTCATTCAGCTCCGGTTCCCAACGA
TCAAGGCGAGTTACATGATCCCCCATGTTGTGCAAAAAAGCGGTTAGCTCCTTCGGTCCTCCGATCGTTG
TCAGAAGTAAGTTGGCCGCAGTGTTATCACTCATGGTTATGGCAGCACTGCATAATTCTCTTACTGTCAT
GCCATCCGTAAGATGCTTTTCTGTGACTGGTGAGTACTCAACCAAGTCATTCTGAGAATAGTGTATGCGG
CGACCGAGTTGCTCTTGCCCGGCGTCAATACGGGATAATACCGCGCCACATAGCAGAACTTTAAAAGTGC
TCATCATTGGAAAACGTTCTTCGGGGCGAAAACTCTCAAGGATCTTACCGCTGTTGAGATCCAGTTCGAT
GTAACCCACTCGTGCACCCAACTGATCTTCAGCATCTTTTACTTTCACCAGCGTTTCTGGGTGAGCAAAA
ACAGGAAGGCAAAATGCCGCAAAAAAGGGAATAAGGGCGACACGGAAATGTTGAATACTCATACTCTTCC
TTTTTCAATATTATTGAAGCATTTATCAGGGTTATTGTCTCATGAGCGGATACATATTTGAATGTATTTA
GAAAAATAAACAAATAGGGGTTCCGCGCACATTTCCCCGAAAAGTGCCACCTGGGTCGACATTGATTATT
GACTAGTAATAGTAATCAATTACGGGGTCATTAGTTCATAGCCCATATATGGAGTTCCG
Features (pLannotate 1.2.2; 17 found; start..end, strand, type, name):
      1..304     +  enhancer       CMV enhancer: human cytomegalovirus immediate early enhancer
    305..508     +  promoter       CMV promoter: human cytomegalovirus (CMV) immediate early promoter
    531..553     +  misc_feature   MCS (fragment): multiple cloning site
   2576..2595    +  terminator     T7 terminator (fragment): transcription terminator for bacteriophage T7 RNA polymerase
   2598..2669    +  CDS            HBB (fragment): HBB_PONPY - Experimental evidence at transcript level: Swiss-Prot protein existence level 2. Involved in oxygen transport from the lung to the various peripheral tissues. From Pongo pygmaeus (Bornean orangutan).
   2740..2795    +  polyA_signal   β-globin poly(A) signal: rabbit β-globin polyadenylation signal (Gil and Proudfoot, 1987)
   3180..3196    -  protein_bind   lac operator: The lac repressor binds to the lac operator to inhibit transcription in E. coli. This inhibition can be relieved by adding lactose or isopropyl-β-D-thiogalactopyranoside (IPTG). lac repressor encoded by lacI
   3204..3234    -  promoter       lac promoter: promoter for the E. coli lac operon
   3249..3270    -  protein_bind   CAP binding site: CAP binding activates transcription in the presence of cAMP. E. coli catabolite activator protein
   3283..3322    -  CDS            lacI (fragment): lac repressor; lacI; The lac repressor binds to the lac operator to inhibit transcription in E. coli. This inhibition can be relieved by adding lactose or isopropyl-β-D-thiogalactopyranoside (IPTG).
   3329..3351    +  promoter       SV40 promoter (fragment): SV40 enhancer and early promoter
   3375..3510    +  rep_origin     SV40 ori: SV40 origin of replication
   3530..3664    +  polyA_signal   SV40 poly(A) signal: SV40 polyadenylation signal
   3666..3720    -  CDS            lacI (fragment): lac repressor; lacI; The lac repressor binds to the lac operator to inhibit transcription in E. coli. This inhibition can be relieved by adding lactose or isopropyl-β-D-thiogalactopyranoside (IPTG).
   3903..4491    -  rep_origin     ori: high-copy-number ColE1/pMB1/pBR322/pUC origin of replication
   4662..5522    -  CDS            AmpR: β-lactamase; bla; confers resistance to ampicillin, carbenicillin, and related antibiotics
   5523..5627    -  promoter       AmpR promoter: bla
