[The description below was written by a language model from this plasmid's Addgene catalogue record and pLannotate feature annotations shown in this document.]
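Description:
pMSSM97: pCMV-HA-NLS-SpuFz1-E498R is a 5.7 kb mammalian expression plasmid built on a pCMV backbone for transient expression of a point-mutant Fanzor protein in human cells. It is propagated in E. coli as a high-copy plasmid through a ColE1/pUC-type origin and is selected with ampicillin via the β-lactamase gene and its native promoter. The backbone also carries an SV40 origin of replication and an SV40 poly(A) signal, along with remnants of lac regulatory sequences (lac promoter, operator, CAP site and short lacI fragments) that are vestigial cloning-vector elements rather than functional parts of the expression unit. No mammalian selection marker is annotated.

The payload is a human codon-optimized coding sequence for SpuFz1, the Fanzor 1 protein from the chytrid fungus Spizellomyces punctatus, carrying the E498R substitution. It is fused at its N terminus to an HA epitope tag for detection and to a nuclear localization signal that directs the protein into the nucleus. Transcription is driven by the human cytomegalovirus immediate-early enhancer and promoter, and transcripts are processed using a downstream rabbit β-globin polyadenylation signal. The automated feature table does not annotate the SpuFz1 open reading frame itself, but the unannotated stretch between the promoter-proximal cloning site fragment and the β-globin region is where the insert would lie. Fanzor proteins are eukaryotic RNA-guided endonucleases. The record does not state the functional consequence of E498R, nor does the plasmid appear to encode a guide RNA, which would presumably need to be supplied separately for testing programmable DNA targeting in human cells.
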