Addgene plasmid #205275: pMSSM97: pCMV-HA-NLS-SpuFz1-E498R
Purpose: Human expression vector for human codon optimized N-terminal NLS-tagged SpuFz1-E498R
Depositing lab: Feng Zhang. Depositing organization: Broad Institute. Publication: Fanzor is a eukaryotic programmable RNA-guided endonuclease. Saito M, Xu P, Faure G, Maguire S, Kannan S, Altae-Tran H, Vo S, Desimone A, Macrae RK, Zhang F. Nature. 2023 Jun 28. doi: 10.1038/s41586-023-06356-2. PubMed 37380027.
Backbone
  Vector backbone: pCMV
  Vector type: Mammalian Expression
Growth in bacteria
  Bacterial resistance: Ampicillin, 100 μg/mL
  Growth temperature: 37°C
  Growth strain: DH5alpha
  Copy number: High Copy
Gene/Insert
  Gene/Insert name: SpuFz1
  Species: Spizellomyces punctatus
  Mutation: E498R
  Tag / fusion protein: HA, NLS(Makkerh) (N terminal on insert)
  Cloning method: Gibson Cloning
Terms and licenses: Academic/Nonprofit Terms; Industry Terms: Not Available to Industry
How to cite: pMSSM97: pCMV-HA-NLS-SpuFz1-E498R was a gift from Feng Zhang (Addgene plasmid # 205275 ; http://n2t.net/addgene:205275 ; RRID:Addgene_205275)
